Addgene plasmid #225319: pXD80ENSF7.4-Dadh-ΔElen0474(ElA2)
Purpose: Expresses Eggerthella lenta A2 Dadh (ΔElen_0474) in Gordonibacter urolithinfaciens DSM 27213
Depositing lab: Emily Balskus. Depositing organization: Harvard University. Publication: Enantiocomplementary Gut Bacterial Enzymes Metabolize Dietary Polyphenols. Dong X, Bae M, Le C, Aguilar Ramos MA, Balskus EP. J Am Chem Soc. 2025 Mar 5;147(9):7231-7244. doi: 10.1021/jacs.4c09892. Epub 2025 Feb 24. PubMed 39993729.
Backbone
  Vector backbone: pXD68Kan2
  Vector type: Bacterial Expression
Growth in bacteria
  Bacterial resistance: Kanamycin, 50 μg/mL
  Growth temperature: 37°C
  Growth strain: DH5alpha
  Copy number: Low Copy
Gene/Insert
  Gene/Insert name: Dadh (ΔElen_0474) (alt name: Dopamine dehydroxylase)
  Species: Eggerthella lenta
  Tag / fusion protein: His8 (C terminal on insert)
Terms and licenses: Academic/Nonprofit Terms; Industry Terms: Not Available to Industry
How to cite: pXD80ENSF7.4-Dadh-ΔElen0474(ElA2) was a gift from Emily Balskus (Addgene plasmid # 225319 ; http://n2t.net/addgene:225319 ; RRID:Addgene_225319)
