[The description below was written by a language model from this plasmid's Addgene catalogue record and pLannotate feature annotations shown in this document.]
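Description:
pXD80ENSF7.4-Dadh-ΔElen0474(ElA2) is a large (about 20.7 kb), low-copy bacterial expression plasmid built on the pXD68Kan2 backbone. It is designed to express the dopamine dehydroxylase (Dadh) of Eggerthella lenta A2 in the gut actinobacterium Gordonibacter urolithinfaciens DSM 27213. The annotated replication and transfer machinery comes from the broad-host-range plasmid RSF1010. It includes oriV with the RepA and RepC proteins and the R1162-type antisense RNA. It also includes mobA (which carries the RepB primase function), mobC and the RSF1010 oriT. A separate IncP-type oriT with a traJ fragment is also present. Together these elements support maintenance in E. coli and are consistent with mobilisation by conjugation into non-model hosts. Selection is by kanamycin through an aphA-3 aminoglycoside phosphotransferase gene. Short gentamicin-resistance and integron Pc promoter fragments beside it look like remnants of earlier cassettes.

The annotated payload is the dadH coding sequence, roughly 3 kb, followed in frame by a C-terminal polyhistidine tag, listed as His8 in the catalogue, for detection or affinity purification. DadH removes the para-hydroxyl group of dopamine to give m-tyramine. The "ΔElen_0474" designation indicates a version of the Dadh insert lacking that locus, but the record does not explain the gene's role. A long stretch between the dadH gene and the T7Te and rrnB T2 terminators carries no meaningful annotation (a short retroviral gag match there is probably spurious). That region may hold further insert genes or regulatory sequence that the annotation tool did not recognise. The promoter driving expression is not identified in the record. The associated work concerns gut bacterial enzymes that metabolise dietary polyphenols, which suggests use in heterologous expression and characterisation of this dehydroxylase.
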