Features (pLannotate 1.2.2; 21 found; start..end, strand, type, name):
     19..813     -  CDS            KanR: aminoglycoside phosphotransferase; aphA-3; confers resistance to kanamycin
    820..876     -  CDS            GmR (fragment): gentamycin acetyltransferase; aacC1; confers resistance to gentamycin
   1052..1075    -  promoter       Pc promoter (fragment): intI1 (promoter lies within the coding sequence); class 1 integron promoter
   1055..1198    -  CDS            YPR2_ECOLX (fragment): Protein predicted: Swiss-Prot protein existence level 4. From Escherichia coli.
   1475..1494    +  misc_feature   BioBrick prefix: BioBrick prefix for parts that start with "ATG"
   3008..3028    -  CDS            7xHis: 6xHis affinity tag
   3041..6091    -  CDS            dadH: DADH_EGGLN - Experimental evidence at protein level: Swiss-Prot protein existence level 1. Involved in drug metabolism, as part of an interspecies gut bacterial pathway for Levodopa (L-dopa) metabolism, acting on dopamine produced by Enterecoccus L-dopa decarboxylase. Removes the para hydroxyl group of dopamine to produce m-tyramine (3-tyramine). It is possible that dopamine dehydroxylation influences the multiple side effects of L-dopa administration linked to dopamine production in the treatment of Parkinson's disease. From Eggerthella lenta (Eubacterium lentum).
   8204..8221    -  CDS            gag (truncated) (fragment): truncated Moloney murine leukemia virus (MMLV) gag gene lacking the start codon
  14349..14376   +  terminator     T7Te terminator: phage T7 early transcription terminator
  14508..14535   +  terminator     rrnB T2 terminator: transcription terminator T2 from the E. coli rrnB gene
  14650..14690   +  CDS            lacI (fragment): lac repressor; lacI; The lac repressor binds to the lac operator to inhibit transcription in E. coli. This inhibition can be relieved by adding lactose or isopropyl-β-D-thiogalactopyranoside (IPTG).
  14967..15818   -  CDS            RSF1010 RepC (fragment): replication protein C of the broad-host-range plasmid RSF1010 (Scholz et al., 1989); repC
  15805..16644   -  CDS            RSF1010 RepA: replication protein A of the broad-host-range plasmid RSF1010 (Scholz et al., 1989); repA
  16636..16710   -  ncRNA          Plasmid R1162: Accession: RF00043 - R1162-like plasmid antisense RNA
  17158..19284   -  CDS            mobA: MOBA2_ECOLX - Also known as repB. Experimental evidence at protein level: Swiss-Prot protein existence level 1. Part of the relaxosome complex that is responsible for plasmid transfer during conjugation. Locally unwinds DNA and catalyzes the cleavage of one of the DNA strands at oriT. The cleaved strand is then transferred through the dedicated type IV secretion apparatus. MobA remains covalently linked at the 5' end of the strand, and once in the recipient cell, it probably catalyzes the rejoining of the two ends of the strand, re-forming the circular plasmid DNA. The primase activity of MobA
  19365..19452   -  oriT           RSF1010 oriT: origin of transfer of the broad-host-range plasmid RSF1010 (Scholz et al., 1989)
  19483..19764   +  CDS            mobC: MOBC_ECOLX - Protein predicted: Swiss-Prot protein existence level 4. This protein is essential to promote the specific transfer of the plasmid in the presence of conjugative plasmids. From Escherichia coli.
  19794..20188   +  rep_origin     RSF1010 oriV: replication origin of the broad-host-range plasmid RSF1010; requires the RSF1010 RepA/B/C proteins for replication (Scholz et al., 1989)
  20353..20394   -  terminator     bacterial terminator: putative bacterial transcription terminator
  20432..20457   -  CDS            traJ (fragment): oriT-recognizing protein; traJ
  20490..20599   -  oriT           oriT: incP origin of transfer
>Addgene plasmid #225319 | pXD80ENSF7.4-Dadh-ΔElen0474(ElA2) | addgene full sequence | sequence record 463808 | Addgene NGS Result
GGCGGGCTGGCCGGCCTTCTAAAACAATTCATCCAGTAAAATATAATATTTTATTTTCTCCCAATCAGGC
TTGATCCCCAGTAAGTCAAAAAATAGCTCGACATACTGTTCTTCCCCGATATCCTCCCTGATCGACCGGA
CGCAGAAGGCAATGTCATACCACTTGTCCGCCCTGCCGCTTCTCCCAAGATCAATAAAGCCACTTACTTT
GCCATCTTTCACAAAGATGTTGCTGTCTCCCAGGTCGCCGTGGGAAAAGACAAGTTCCTCTTCGGGCTTT
TCCGTCTTTAAAAAATCATACAGCTCGCGCGGATCTTTAAATGGAGTGTCTTCTTCCCAGTTTTCGCAAT
CCACATCGGCCAGATCGTTATTCAGTAAGTAATCCAATTCGGCTAAGCGGCTGTCTAAGCTATTCGTATA
GGGACAATCCGATATGTCGATGGAGTGAAAGAGCCTGATGCACTCCGCATACAGCTCGATAATCTTTTCA
GGGCTTTGTTCATCTTCATACTCTTCCGAGCAAAGGACGCCATCGGCCTCACTCATGAGCAGATTGCTCC
AGCCATCATGCCGTTCAAAGTGCAGGACCTTTGGAACAGGCAGCTTTCCTTCCAGCCATAGCATCATGTC
CTTTTCCCGTTCCACATCATAGGTGGTCCCTTTATACCGGCTGTCCGTCATTTTTAAATATAGGTTTTCA
TTTTCTCCCACCAGCTTATATACCTTAGCAGGAGACATTCCTTCCGTATCTTTTACGCAGCGGTATTTTT
CGATCAGTTTTTTCAATTCCGGTGATATTCTCATTTTAGCCATGATGTTTAACTTTGTTTTAGGGCGACT
GCCCTGCTGCGTAACATCGTTGCTGCTCCATAACATCAAACATCGACCCACGGCGTAACGCGCTTGCTGC
TTGGATGCCCGAGGCATAGACTGTACCCCAAAAAAACAGTCATAACAAGCCATGAAAACCGCCACTGCGC
CGTTACCACCGCTGCGTTCGGTCAAGGTTCTGGACCAGTTGCGTGAGCGCATACGCTACTTGCATTACAG
CTTACGAACCGAACAGGCTTATGTCCACTGGGTTCGTGCCTTCATCCGTTTCCACGGTGTGCGTCACCCG
GCAACCTTGGGCAGCAGCGAAGTCGAGGCATTTCTGTCCTGGCTGGCGAACGAGCGCAAGGTTTCGGTCT
CCACGCATTCGAAACCGGTATCCCGCCGCCGCCGCCGGATACCGGTTTCGAATTGAGATTGCCACCTGAC
GTCTAAGAAACCATTATTATCATGACATTAACCTATAAAAATAGGCGTATCACGAGGCCCTTTCGTCTTC
AAGGCGAAAAAACCCCGCCGAAGCGGGGTTTTTTGCGAAATATAATGACCCTCTTGATAACCCAAGAGGG
CATTTTTTAGGAACGGTTATTTGATTATTAATCCGGCGGCAACTGAAACGATTCGGATCCTGTATTACTA
TTCTGAATTCGCGGCCGCTTCTAGATTTAGTACATCAGGACCACTGGGTAGCCCAGCTGGTAGATCAGCA
CGCGAAACATCACGGAGGTGGCCAGCGCGCCGATGGCGGCGACGACCATGAGCGTCTTGGAGGCGCCCAC
CTTCTTCTTCGCCACGAAGGCGCAGGCCGCAGCCACGATCACGGAGACGATGGAGCCCCAGAACATGGGC
GCTCCCGCGCCGGACACCATGACGGTCATCAGGCTGTCGACGTGCGTGGGGGCCGTGGTCATCGATGTCG
GGTCGGCGTAGTAGCCGAATTGCGCGATCTTCGCCATGGCGCAGGCGATGACGAACACCACGTCGGCCAC
GATCTGCACGAGGGCCGCGATGAACGTCAGCTGGATGCCCGTCGCCTCGACGGCCTCGTCCTTCTTCAGG
ATGGAGATCAGCCAGACGGCCGCGGCGCCCAGGAGGCACGCGTTGCCCAGATAGAACGCCACGAGCGCCA
GGCCCCACGCGGGACGGGCCGGCATGAGGTAGGAGTGCGCGGTGGCGACCATCATGAGCACGGCAACCGC
GAGGGTCGCCCAGGCCAGCGCCTTGGGAACGGGCTTGCCGCCTCGAAGGACCACGAACCATGCGACGATG
ACGATGGCCAGCGCCACGCATCCGATGAGCTCCTGGGTGATGCCCGACGTGATGTGCCCGAAGCCGTTGA
AGATGCGCTCCCAGTGCTCGAGGTGCAGGAAGGCTCCGATGCCGCCTACCACCAGCGAGACGGCGGACGT
GATGAGCGCGGTCATCTGCAGGTTCCTGCCCTGGCCCTTGAGCGCCAGGATGGACATGCCGCCCAGCGTG
CCGCAGGTCAAGCATACGAACAGCGTGAAGATGACGAGAGGCCACTGCGTTTCCATTACTCATCACCTCC
TTCCCAGTGATGGTCGCGTAGGATGTAGGAGTACGACGGCTTGTTGCCCACGTCGGGCAGCTTGTGCACG
TCGGCGTCGGTGAACGGCTCCAGGAACTCCACCATCTTGCGGCGCTTGCCCAGCGGGTCCTCGGAGCCCT
CGAACGACTCGTAGCCGGCCTCGGTGTCGCCGATCCAGCGGGCGTTGCCGCCGCACTGGCTGACGCACTG
GGGCAGCTCGCCCTGCGACAGCTTCTGCTCGCACAGCGTGCACTTCTCGACGACCTTCTCCTCCTCGTTG
AGGTAGCGGACGCCGTAGGGGCAGGCCATGACGCAGAACTGGCAGCCGATGCACTTCTCCTTGTCGATCT
GGATGGAGCCGTCCTCGGCCACGTGCGACGCCTCGGTGGGGCACACCTTCACGCACTCGGGGTTCTCGCA
GTGCTGGCAGCTGATGGGCAGGAAGTACATGTACACGTCGGGGTACTGCCCTGATCCGCCCGGGATGGGG
TTCGGCCCCACGCGCACCACTTTGTTCCAGTAGCTGCCGATGGGCACGTTGTTGACCGCCTTGCAGGCGA
CCGAGCACGCCAGGCAGCCCACGCACCGGTTGAGGTCGGTGATGATAGCCTTCGTCATGGTTCAGTGATG
GTGATGGTGATGGTGATGCTCGAGTGCGGCCTCCCTCCCTTCGTAGGTAGGCAGCCATTCCTTCAGACGG
GGGTCGTCGGAGGTATGGATGATGGGCGTGCCGGTGGAGTCGCACGGCACGGGGTTGTTGAACGGCGAGT
TCTCGGGCGTGGCCTTGTAGATCTTCACCTGGTAGGCGCGCAGGTTGGACGTGCCGGAGTGCGGGTCCTG
GGCGTAGTGGTCGATCAGCTGGTTCACCTGGGAGAACTGCCAGCCGTGGCCGGCGTCCTTCACCTCGGGG
TACCACCACGTGTGCTCGAGGTTGATGACGTCTTCCTTCACGCCGTAGTACAGGTCAGCCACTTCGCGGA
TCTTGCCCCACTCGGTTTCGATCCACACCCAGTCGCCCTGCTCGATGCCGTACTCGGCGGCCGTCTTCGG
GTTGATCTCCACGCGCGGCACGGGCCACAGCTCGCGGCACCAGGGAAGCTGGCGATGCTCGGAGTGGAAG
TACACCGGGATGCGACGGCCGGTGGTGGCGGTCAGCGGGTACTCCTTGATGCGGTCGCCGTCCTTCGGGC
CGTGAGGCGGCTCGGTGTAGGTGGGAAGCCTCCACTCGGGATGGTCGGGATGGTGCGATTCCATGACGGT
GGACCAGATCTCCTGCTTCATCGTCGGGGTGAACCAGCCCGGCTTCCAGTCGCCGATGCCCTTGCCGGCC
GTGTAGTCGAGGCGGCCCCACACGCGGTCGCGTGCGCGCATCGCGCCGGTCTGGTAGCGGCGGTACGTGC
CCCAGTTGCGCGGCTCGATGTCCTTCGCCTGCCACCAGCCGTGCTCCTGGAAGGCCTTGACGTACTCGTC
CCACGTCTTGTACTTGGGCGTGACCTCGGCCATCGGAACGCCGTGGCGCTCGAACGTGGGCTTGCCGTTC
TCGACGTGCCACGTGGTGTAGGTCAGCTCGTCGTCGGTGAGCAGCTTGATGGAGTCGTCCAGCTGCCAGT
TGATGTCGGGCCACTCGTTGCCCGGCTCGTCGGTCCACTTCCAGTTCATGCGGCGGGCGAGGTCCATGAC
GATCTCGGGATCGTACTTGGCTTCCGCGGGCGGCTGCACGCACTTGACCGTGGCGCCCATGGCGCCGGCG
GAACCTTGGCTGGCGCGCGGCGAGTTGAGCTCGATCCAATGGGCCACCGGCAGGATGATGTCGGCGGTGT
CGTTCTGCGGCGTGTGCCACAGGTTGAGGTCCACGTAGAAGTCAAGCGAGCACAGGGCCTCCCAGGCGCG
CGTGGTGTTCGTCTGGCTCATGAAGTTGCCGGACTCGTTCCAGAGGGCGCGCACCGGGTAGGGGTCGCCC
GTGATGACGGCGTCCCACAGCGAATGGCTGTCGCACCAGTACTGCCACCAGCCCAGAAGCGGGAACTTGT
CGATGCCGATCTGCTTGCGGTTGACTTCCTCCGGCGGGGTGGTGGCGCCGGGGGCCCAGGCGCTGAAGCC
CTGGAGGTCGCCGTCGATGGGGACGATGGTCGGGCCGCGGTTGCCGCCCGGGGTGTCCATGTTGCCGGTG
ATGCCCACGAGGTTGTCGAAGGCGCGGCAGTTCTGGATGGCGCTGCAGAAGTGCTCGACCGCCAGCATGT
ACTGGATGCCGCCGTTGCCGTAGCCGGTGGACGGGTCGATGCGCGTGCCGTAGGCCGTGGCCGCCGCCTC
GATCTCGGAGGCGGGGATGCCGGTGATCTCGGCCGCCACCTCGGGCTTGTACTCGGCGGCGCGGGCCTTG
TAGTGCTCCCACACCGGCTTGACCTTCACGGTCTTGCCGTCCTTCAGCGTGATCTCGAACTCGCCTTCCA
GCGCGGGGTCGATGGCGGGGTCGAACGGCATGGGATCGGGCAGCCAGCCCTGCGTCTGGCCCGGCAGCAG
GTTGTCCTGCGCGGCCTCGCGGCCTTGGCGCGCCTTCTCGGAGTCGTAGTTCTCGCCCTCCCAGAAGCCG
CCGGTCTCGTCGATGACGCCTTCCTGGTCGGCGTTGAACCAGGTGAACGCGCCGTACTCGTGCTCGACGC
CCTCGGCCTTCAGCTTCTCCCAGTTGTTGTCGTACACGAGGAACTTATAGGGGCTGCCGCCCTCCTTGAT
GTCGCTTTCCTTGAGCAGCGCGGTTTTCACGTCCCAGTAGGAACCGTCGGTGCGCACGGTGGGGAAGCCG
GAGGGCTCCATGTCCTCGCACACGAGGAACGGGGCGTTCGTCCACTTCTTCACGTACAGCTCGTCGTAGA
GCTTCTTCTCGATGATGACGTTCGTCCAGGCCAGGGCCAGGGCGCCGTCGGTGCCGGGGCGCAGGTGCTG
CCAGTAGTCGGCTTCCTTGCCCATGTTGGCCATGCGGGGGTCGACGCTGATGTGCACGTCGGCGCGCGAT
GCCACGTCCACCGTGGTGCGGCAGGAGTCGTCGTAGTTGGACAGCTCGGACGCGCCGCCCCACTGCACGT
ACACTTTCGGGCGCGTGATGGTTTCCATCCACGACATGGCGAACTGCGACACCATGGTGGTGGCGAAGTG
GCGCGGGCCCTTGCAGATCTGCCAGGCCTCAACGTTGTTCGGCGTTTCCAGCATGTTCTTCAGGATGGAC
TCCGAGTGCATGCACCAGATGCGCGACGTGCCCACCTGGCAGGCGATGGCCTCGCCGCCGTGCTTCGCCT
TGATGTCCATGAAGTTGTCCACGATGGACTGCATGGCCTCGTCCCACGAGATGCGCTGCCAGCCGGGCTC
CTCGCCCTTCGGGTTCGTGCGCTTCATGGGATAGTGCAGACGGTCGGGGTGGTACGCCGCCTGGATGGAC
GACTGCGACTTCGTGCAGCAGTTGCCCATGGACTGGAACGCTCCCTCGTCGCCCTCGACGCGTATGGCCC
GCCCGTTCTGGACGATGACCTTGACGCCGCACTCCATCTTGCCGCAGCCGCGGCAGCACGTTTTCACGGC
CACGGTGTCGTTGCCGGACACGCTGCTGTACGTCTCTTCGGCCAGCGCGGTGTGCGTCGAAGCGCCGAAC
GCCGCGGCTGCCGCACCGGTGATGGCGGCGGTCTTGACGAACGTGCGTCGTGACATGGTCAGGTTACCCA
TACTCCTCCTCCTTCTTTCTCCTCGTTCTCGTCTTGCTCGTCTTCGTTCGTGCGATCGGGGAGGGGGGCT
GCCGGGTGAAGCCTCGGGCTCCGAACCGGTGCAAAGTCCCCGTGTCGCTTGGGCCGACCATACGGATGCG
AGGGGGTGCAGAGCATCGTCCAAAGGTTGGAAAGCAGGTTCGACCGCATCATAAATTCTTATGATCTTGT
GATCATGAAAAATTCGATAGTGCTTTGAACTGGGGAAACTTTAACCGTAGGTCATAAATTATTCTGAAAC
TAGAATAGTTTCCTCAAAGAGGGCCGCTCATCTTTTCCGTATAATCGAACCCGTCGACAGAGGGGTCGGC
GCGAGCGACGTTATGTACGGGCTCACAGGGGGTGGGGCATGGAAAAGCTTCGGAGTGCATGGGATACCGC
GTTGGGGACGAGCCTTTCCCTCAAGCGCATCGCGGGCGCGGCCTTGCAATGGCTTTGGATGCTCATGATG
TTCTACAGCATCGTGCCGTACGGCTTCTCGTCGGACGTGCGCGGCTCGCTGTACGTCAGCCTGATCATAT
CGCTGGTGGCCATGGTGGTGACCATGCTGTTCGTCTCCGTCATCGTGCGGCGCGAGCGGGTGAGCGGCAA
CCGCTCCATCGTGCTGGGATCGGCCATCATGATGAGCGCGGGCAGCGTGCTCACGCCGTTCTCCGATCCT
ACCACGCCCGTCGGCATGCTGGTGCTGGGCCTGAGCGCGGTCATGACCGGCACGGGCTCGGCCGTGCTGT
TCTTGTGCTGGATCGAGCTCGAGTCGGGGCTGGGAGGCCGCTTGGCGCTTGTGGAGCTTGCCTCGTCGCT
GTGCATCGCGTTCGTCGTGGGGTTCTTGCTGATCGTAGGGCCGGCGATACCCGTCATCGTGCTCATCGTT
GTCATGCCCGTGCTTTCGGCGGCAGCTCTCAGGCGCAGCGCGCCCGATACGCCGCAGCTGCCGCGCGAGC
CCGAGCAGCCTTTGTCGCGCCATACGGCGACCCTGTTCGCGAAGGCGCTTCTGGGCGCGGTGCTCATCGG
CATGTTGATGGGGTTCTTCGACGTGGTGTCGGGGTTCAAAACCTACGAGGTGCAGGACATCTTCGGCACG
TACCTGTTTCTGGCGGGCTTCATCGGAGCGTTGGCCATCTGCCTGATAGCCGTGTTCCTGCAGCGCGACA
GCGTGTTCTTCTCGTACCGCGTCTCCATGCTGATGCTGTGCTTGGGATGCTTGTCCACGCCGTTCATGGC
CGACAACAACACGTATTCGAGCGCGCTTATCTTCGGCGGCTACCACTGCTTCGTGCTGGTGCTGTGCGTG
GTGTGCATCGACGTGGCGTCCAGCTTCCGCGTGAGCCCGGCGCGGACGATCGGCCTGGGGTTCGTGGCGC
TGTACGGCGGCGAGACCGCAGGCCAGCTGTTCGCCCATTCGCTGGAGGCGACCGGGGTCAGCATGTTCGA
CCTCACGCTGGTCACGCTGGTGGCCGTGTCGCTGCTGTTCATCGCGCATTTGTTCCTGTTCACGGAGACC
GACCTCATCAAAATCGGCATCGGCGAGGTCAGCCTGATGGGCACGGTGCCCGAAGAGGCCGCCGACGACC
CGGCCGACCCGGTGGATCCGTGCGCGCTGATCGCGGAGCGCTTCGCCCTGTCGCCGCGCGAGACCGACGT
GCTTCCGCTGCTGCTGGAGGGCCGCACCATCTCGCGCATCCAGGAGACGCTGTTCATCTCGGCGGGCACG
GTGAGCACGCATATCCGCCACATCTACCAGAAGACGGGCGTGGACAATCGCCAGGAGCTCATCGACCTGG
CCCACGAGACGGCCGCGCAGGACGAGGCGGTCTGAGGCGTGGTAGACGCGCCCGCGGCGGTTGGGCATAC
TGCGTAGAAGTGAAAGCGCTATGAAGCTGGGGGGCTTCGAGCAAAGGGCTTCATCCGAAGAATGGATGGA
GACCGAATATGAGTGCTTGGACTGCTGCGTCCGTCGAAGACGCGGCGAACAATCTTCTTGAAGAACTGAA
TAGCGGCGCGATGCGCTTGTGCGTGGAGCATGACGCGTCCGACGACGTTGCGCCGGCGTTGCTGCGCGCG
GCTCGCGCTCGCGTCGAGGCGGGGTCGAACGTGCGCGTCGTGTGCGCCGACGCCGTTGCAGCTGCGCGCT
TTCGGGCGCTTGCGGCCGACGATCCGCTGCTGGGCGCGCTCGACGTGGTATCGGTGCGCGAGCTGGCCCT
CTCGATTCTAGGCGACGCGCGGGTCGGCGATGCCGTGGGACGCGACGCGCGCGTGCTGGACGAGAACGAG
CTGGCCGTGCTCATGGAGGACGTGAAGGTGAGCGGCCTCAAGCCGGGCCGGCTGCGCGAGATGCTCAAGT
TCTTCTACAAGAGCATCAGCGACTGCGCCGACGATGACGAGCGCTGGCTGATCACCGCCGAAGAGCAGAC
CGTGCACGCCATCCTCACCGAGAACCTGGAGGCGCGCCGCGCGTTGCTGCCGTGCGAGGTTTCGTCGCTG
GCGTATCGCGGCCTTGTGAAAGCCGGGGTCGAGCGCGAGCCGCTGACGCTGGTGGCAGACGACTTCGGGT
CGCTCAGCAAGGCGTCGCAGCGCCTCGTGCGCCATCTGGCGACGGACGGCCTCGTGGCGGCGGGCCGCAC
GCTGGCCTCGTCCAGCTCCGAGGAGCCGTATCCGTGCTTCGACGGGTTCCGCGCGCTTGCCGACGAGGCC
GACTGCCTGGTGACGCTGGCGTGCGAGCGGCCGGCCGCGGCGCGCGAGTCCCGCGCGCTGGACGACCCGG
CGGCCGAGTTCGCGTTCGCGGCGGCGTCCGTGGAGGAGTGCCTGGCCGACGGCTTCCGGCCAGGCGACGT
GGCTGTGGCCGTGCCGAACGCCGCTTGGGGCGAGCGCATCGCCGCCGAGCTGGAAGGGCGCGGCATCGCC
GTGGAGCGCGGGTTCGACAGCGGGAAGATCAAGGGCGACCCGCGCACCGAGGGCCGTTACGCCGACCTCA
AGCTGGCCGCGTTCCTGCGGTTGTACCTCGATCCGCACGATTTCACGTCGTTGCGCTCGTGGCTGGGGTT
CGGCGATTGGCTGCTGCGCTCCGATGCGTTTTTGGAGCTGATGGCGTACGCGCGCGACCATGAGACGACC
GTGCCCGAAGCCGTGGCGCAGCTGCGCACGCAGCGCGACGCCGATCGCTCCTCGACGATATTCGGGAAGT
TCGACGGCCCGCTCGACGAGCTGGACGAGCTGCTGCGCGCCTGCGAGGAAGGGCTGACGCGCGAGGCCGC
CGTAGCGCTGTTCGAAGCGCACGGAATGCCGTTGTCCCCGCGCCACGTGGAGCTGCTGGGCGACGACCCT
GCGCATGCGGACGTCGAGCGCTTGGCGCGCTGCGGGTTCGCGAAGCCGGTGGAGGATGTCGCGCGCGATG
CCGTGCATGTGGTCTCCTACGCGCGCTGCCACGGGCACCATGTGCGCACGGTGTTCGTCACCGGCCTGGT
GAACGGCTTCTTGCCGGCGAGCGACGCCGTGGACGACAAGTTCACCATCGACCATCGGCGCGTGGCGCTC
GAACGCGAGCGCGCGCTGTTCCTGGACGTGCTGTCCTGTGCGAGCGAACGAGCGGTATGCACGCGGTTCG
TGCGCGACCTTTTAGAGAACACCGCGTTCACGAAGGTGCAGACCTCGCGCGTGTTCGTGCGCGACGGCGA
GCGCTTCGCGCGCGTGACGCCGTCGGAGTTCGCGTCGCTGACCGACGAGGTGCTCTCTCCCGCGCCCGAC
GCGCCTCGCGAGCTGCCGACGAAGGTGCTGTACGCGTCTTCGACTTTGTAGCTCCAACGGTCTGACGACC
GCGCGAACCTTCGCTGACTTTTCCTGACCGGTGATTTTGAAATGATGAAAGGACTGATAGATATGAGCGA
TGTTGATGTATTCGTGATCGATGACGATTTCGATCCCCTGGCCGACCTGAGCCTGGACGACGGCGAGCGG
GACGATGCCGAGGCGGATTACCTGCCGCCCATCCCCGATGCCGACAAGAGCGTGGTGCCTCCCGTGGTGC
CGTTGTCTGCGACCGAGCGCATCGAGAAGCTGCTGGCGGGCATTCCCGGCCAGCAGTTCCGCCTGCTGCA
CGCCGTGGAATTCTGCACCGAGCCGAAGACGATGGACGAGGCCGTGGCCAATTTGGACGCGGCGTATCCG
AACACGACGAGCGTGTACGGCTCGGCGCAGGTGGTGCAGCTGCTCGAGCGCGACGGCGCGCTGGAGCGCA
TCGTGGACGAGGACGCCGCCCATGCGGCCGCCGGCGACGCTGCCGATACGCCCGCCGAGGACGAGGGCTT
CATCTCGGTGACGCCCGCTCCGCCGTGTCACTACCGTGCCACGCAAGCGGGCCTCGATGCCGTCGCGGCG
CACGTCAACGAGGGCCTCGTGGCGGAGCGGATCAGCGAAGACGAGCGCTATCTGCCCATCTTCCAGCGCG
TGCTTGAGATGTGCGCGCGCGAAGGAGGCTGCCCCACCAAGGAGCTGGACCAGGCGGTGGACGGCGACCC
GCTGTGCCAAGAGCCGCGCCGCTTCTGCGGGTTCTTCCGCGGCAAGCTGGAAGAAACAGGCGCCATCGAA
TGGCGCGACGCCTGGACCATTACCGATCTGGGGCGCAGCGTGCTCGCGTCCGGCTTGTTCGCCGCCGCTT
CCCCGTCCGAACGCTAGAGAAGGAGCCACCCATGTCCCACGATCAGGAAACCACCATCGCCGACGTGCTG
CGCGGCCGCATGGCAACCTACCAGTTCCTCTCGCGCCTGTTCCGCGTGGAGGTGGACCAGGAGCTGTACG
ACACGCTGATGTCCATGCGCTTCCCGGCGAACACCGGCAACGCGCTGGTGGACGAAGGCTACCGGATGAT
CTGCGGTTATCTGAGCCAAGCCGACGGCACGGTGCTCACCGAGCTGGCGGTGGACTACGTGCGCGCGTTC
ATCGGGTCGGGCAACGACGGCTTCTCGGCCGCGTACCCGTACGAGTCGGTGTACACGAGCCCGAAGCGCC
TCATGATGCAGGACGCCCGCGACGAGGTGCTGGTGCTGTACCGCGCCTTCGGTCTGGACAAGCAGGAAAG
CTGGAAGGAGGGCGAGGACCATATCGCGCTGGAGCTGGAGTTCGAGCAGATCCTATGCGAGCGCGCTATC
AGGGCGTACGAGGCCGGCGACGAGGACGAGTGCCTGAAGCTGCTGCTGTCGCAGCGCAACTTCCTGGAGG
ACCACCTGCTGGCGTGGTACCCCATGATGGCGGCCGACTTGCAGAAGTTCCCGCAGACCGACTTCTACAA
GGGCCTGGGCAAGCTGACCGACGGCTTCCTGCGCAACGACCGCGAATTTTTGGACGCCGTGCTGTCTGAG
AACGAAGCGGATTGCCATCCAGAGCGGAGGCCGCAGGCCGAAGCCGAAGGATCCCGTGCGGCGTCGGCCG
AAACCGAAGTCGAGGTTGCATGATGGACGAGCACGGCATCGAGCCCAAGCGCGATACGGGCCCCTGCGTG
TCGCGCCGCACGTTCGCCCTGGGAGCCGTGGGAGCGTGCGCCGTCATCGGGCTGGGCGGCGTGAAGTACC
TGCCCAGTGCCACGTTGCTGCGCCCGCCGGGCGGGCAGGACGAGGAGCAGCTGGCGCGCGGCTGCCTGCA
TTGCGAGAAGTGCCGCGAGGTGTGCCCGAAGCATGCCATCGCTCCTGCTCATCTTGAGGACGGCATCTTG
AACGCGCGCACACCGCGCATGGACTTCAAAAGCGGCTGGTGCGATTTCTGCGAGAACGAGCCGGGCGGGC
CGAAGTGCGTCGCGGCGTGCCCGACGCATGCGCTTTCGTGCCCCGACCCGTCGCAGGCGATCATCGGCAA
GGCGGAGATCAACCGCGACTGGTGCCTTGCCGCGAAGGGCATGGGCTGCCACGAGTGCGTCGACGTGTGC
AACTACGAGGCGCTCGAGCTGGGCGCCGACAACGTGCCGGTGGTGGACGTGGATGCGTGCAACGGCTGCG
GCGCCTGCGAGCTGGCGTGCATCTCGCTGTCGGCAGGTTCCATCACGGCCGGCGCCACCGATCGCGCCAT
CGTCGTCCGTCCGACCGAAGAAGTGGAGGCGTGATCAGGATGAAGAAGCTCAAAACCTATCGGCTGCGGT
TCCTGATCATGCTGGCGCTGCTGGCCGTGGTGGCCGTGGGGTACTTCACGGCCGGCGGCATCGGCAACTT
CTGCGGCATCGGCTTCGAGTCCATCACGCTGCTGTGCCCCCTAGGCGCGCTGCTGGCCATGATCGCCGAG
CGCACAGCCATCCCGATGGCCGTGATCAGCGTTGCGGTCGTGCTGCTGGTGTGTATCGTGCTAGGCAAGG
TGTTCTGCGCCTGGGCGTGCCCCGTGCACTTCCTGTCGCGAGGAAGGAAGAAGGGGGATAAGGGGGACAA
GGAGGGTAAAGGGGGCAAGGTTGCTTCCCCTTGCTCCGCGTGCGCTTCCCCTTGCGGCAAAGCCAAGGGC
ATCAAGATCGACAGCCGTCACGGCATCCTCGCTGCGGCGTTGGGCTCCACGCTCGTCTTCGGCTTCCCGG
TGTTCTGCCTCGTCTGCCCGATCGGCCTCACGTTCGCCACGGTGCTGCTGGTCATGCGCCTGTTCGCGTT
CGGCGACGCCACGTGGACGGTCGTCGCCTTCCCGGCCATCATCGCGCTGGAGATCCTGCTGCTGCCGAAG
TGGTGCCAGCGCTTCTGCCCGTTGGGCGCGTTGCTTTCGCTGTTCAGCGGGCTGAACCGGACGTTCCGCC
CCCAGGTGGACGCCGAGAAGTGCCTGCGCGAGGGTCGCGGCAAGGCCTGCAACCTGTGCGAGCAGGCATG
CCCCGAGGGCATCAACCTGCACGATGTCGCGGCGGGCGAGACCACGCTCAACGACTGCAGCAAGTGCCGC
GCGTGCGCCGACGTGTGCCCCGAGCGCGCCATCACGTTCCCGTTGCTGCCGAAGAAGCAGGCGCAGGCGA
CGCCGCTGCCCGTCGACGACGAGATCCCGGAAAGGGGATAGGCCATGTCCCTGATCAACGGCCTGCTGGC
CCTGTTGGGCGAGATCGAGAGCGATGCCATCGCCGTGCATGAGGAACGCTGCATCTCGGTTCGCAACCGC
AACGCCGACTGCCTGCGCTGCGTGGAGGCATGCACGTCGGGCGCGCTGGCGTACCGCGCGGGCGAGCTGC
TCGTAGAGCCCGAGCGCTGCATCGGATGCGGCACGTGCGCCACGGCGTGCCCCACCTGCGCCATCGAGCT
GCGCAACCCGACGGATGCCGAGCTGACGGCGCAGCTCAAGCACTCCATCGTGGCGACGAAAGGCCATCCG
GTCATCGTGTGCGAGCAGGCGCTCGAGGCGGCCAACGTCGCGGCCGACGATGCGTCGGCCGCGTGCGCGG
TGCCGTGCCTGGGGCGCATGGACGAGTCGGCGCTCGTGGGGTTGGCGGCGTACCGCGCCTTCGACGCGAC
GCTGGCCTGCGGTTCGTGCGAGACGTGCCCACATGCTCCGGGCGGCGCGCTCGTGCGCGAGGTGGTGGAG
GGCGCGCGCAACCTGCTTGAGGCGTTCGGATCCTCCATGCCCATCGACCTGGAGGAATGCGTGCCCGAGC
GCGTGTTGGAGCCCGGCGGGTCGCACGGCCAGGCAGGCAGCGACGGGGTGGGGCGGCGCGACTTCTTCCG
CTCGGCCAAGGACGCATCGACCCGCGCAGCTGGCGCGGCGGTGGCCGAGGAGTTGGGGATGGTCGAGGCC
GAGCCCGTTCCTGCGGCGCATCGCAAAGTGGGCGCAGATGGGACGCTGTCGCAGTTCGTCCCCACGCGCC
GCGTGCGGCTGTACAACTACCTGCAGCACGTGGGGCAACCGACGGCCGACGAGGTGGAGACGCGTGTCAT
CGGCGCCGTGTCCATCGATGCCCAGAAGTGCAGTTCGTGCCGCATGTGCGCGGTGTTCTGTCCCACGGGC
GCCATCAAGAAGCTCGACGAGGGCGGCGTGTTCGGCATCGTGCACCGTCCGAGCGCCTGCATGCAGTGCC
GCCTGTGCGAGCACATCTGTCCCGAGCAGGCCATCGCGGTGAGCGGGCGCGTGCCCATCAAGCAGTTCAT
GGGCAAGGAAGCCGTGTGCTTCGCTATGAAGCGTCCAACCTGGACCCCGAACAAGCCCTCATCGATGTAC
GATAAGCTGCACGCGACGCTCGGCGAACACTTGGAGATGTGCATGTTCTAGACTAGTCGACTCACACTGG
CTCACCTTCGGGTGGGCCTTTCTGCGTTTATATACTAGAGAGAGAATATAAAAAGCCAGATTATTAATCC
GGCTTTTTTATTATTTAATTCCTGTTATAAAAAAAGGATCAATTTTGAACTCTCTCCCAAAGTTGATCCC
TTAACGATCCCTGCAGGAGAAGGCCATCCTGACGGATGGCCTTTTTGAAGCTTTCTAGAATCGGGGGCCC
CCGGGGGGATTCTAGAACAATGGAAGTCCTCGTCTCGCCCTCGAATTAGCCCGCTTAATGAGCGGGCTTT
TTTTGAATTAATTCTCGCGAGCTGGCACGACAGGTTTCCCGACTGGAAAGCGGGCAGTGAGCGCAACGCA
ATTAATGTAAGTTAGCGCGAATTGCAAGCTGGCCGACGCGCTGGGCTACGTCTTGCTGGCGTTCGGGAGC
AGAAGAGCATACATCTGGAAGCAAAGCCAGGAAAGCGGCCTATGGAGCTGTGCGGCAGCGCTCAGTAGGC
AATTTTTCAAAATATTGTTAAGCCTTTTCTGAGCATGGTATTTTTCATGGTATTACCAATTAGCAGGAAA
ATAAGCCATTGAATATAAAAGATAAAAATGTCTTGTTTACAATAGAGTGGGGGGGGTCAGCCTGCCGCCT
TGGGCCGGGTGATGTCGTACTTGCCCGCCGCGAACTCGGTTACCGTCCAGCCCAGCGCGACCAGCTCCGG
CAACGCCTCGCGCACCCGCTGGCGGCGCTTGCGCATGGTCGAACCACTGGCCTCTGACGGCCAGACATAG
CCGCACAAGGTATCTATGGAAGCCTTGCCGGTTTTGCCGGGGTCGATCCAGCCACACAGCCGCTGGTGCA
GCAGGCGGGCGGTTTCGCTGTCCAGCGCCCGCACCTCGTCCATGCTGATGCGCACATGCTGGCCGCCACC
CATGACGGCCTGCGCGATCAAGGGGTTCAGGGCCACGTACAGGCGCCCGTCCGCCTCGTCGCTGGCGTAC
TCCGACAGCAGCCGAAACCCCTGCCGCTTGCGGCCATTCTGGGCGATGATGGATACCTTCCAAAGGCGCT
CGATGCAGTCCTGTATGTGCTTGAGCGCCCCACCACTATCGACCTCTGCCCCGATTTCCTTTGCCAGCGC
CCGATAGCTACCTTTGACCACCATGGCATCAGCGGTGACGGCCTCCCACTTGGGTTCCAGGAACAGCCGG
AGCTGCCGTCCGCCTTCGGTCTTGGGTTCCGGGCCAAGCACTAGGCCATTAGGCCCAGCCATGGCCACCA
GCCCTTGCAGGATGCGCAGATCATCAGCGCCCAGCGGCTCCGGGCCGCTGAACTCGATCCGCTTGCCGTC
GCCGTAGTCATACGTCACGTCCAGCTTGCTGCGCTTGCGCTCGCCCCGCTTGAGGGCACGGAACAGGCCG
GGGGCCAGACAGTGCGCCGGGTCGTGTCGGACGTGGCTGAGGCTGTGCTTGTTCTTAGGCTTCACCACGG
GGCACCCCCTTGCTCTTGCGCTGCCTCTCCAGCACGGCGGGCTTGAGCACCCCGCCGTCATGCCGCCTGA
ACCACCGATCAGCGAACGGTGCGCCATAGTTGGCCTTGCTCACACCGAAGCGGACGAAGAACCGGCGCTG
GTCGTCGTCCACACCCCATTCCTCGGCCTCGGCGCTGGTCATGCTCGACAGGTAGGACTGCCAGCGGATG
TTATCGACCAGTACCGAGCTGCCCCGGCTGGCCTGCTGCTGGTCGCCTGCGCCCATCATGGCCGCGCCCT
TGCTGGCATGGTGCAGGAACACGATAGAGCACCCGGTATCGGCGGCGATGGCCTCCATGCGACCGATGAC
CTGGGCCATGGGGCCGCTGGCGTTTTCTTCCTCGATGTGGAACCGGCGCAGCGTGTCCAGCACCATCAGG
CGGCGGCCCTCGGCGGCGCGCTTGAGGCCGTCGAACCACTCCGGGGCCATGATGTTGGGCAGGCTGCCGA
TCAGCGGCTGGATCAGCAGGCCGTCAGCCACGGCTTGCCGTTCCTCGGCGCTGAGGTGCGCCCCAAGGGC
GTGCAGGCGGTGATGAATGGCGGTGGGCGGGTCTTCGGCGGGCAGGTAGATCACCGGGCCGGTGGGCAGT
TCGCCCACCTCCAGCAGATCCGGCCCGCCTGCAATCTGTGCGGCCAGTTGCAGGGCCAGCATGGATTTAC
CGGCACCACCGGGCGACACCAGCGCCCCGACCGTACCGGCCACCATGTTGGGCAAAACGTAGTCCAGCGG
TGGCGGCGCTGCTGCGAACGCCTCCAGAATATTGATAGGCTTATGGGTAGCCATTGATTGCCTCCTTTGC
AGGCAGTTGGTGGTTAGGCGCTGGCGGGGTCACTACCCCCGCCCTGCGCCGCTCTGAGTTCTTCCAGGCA
CTCGCGCAGCGCCTCGTATTCGTCGTCGGTCAGCCAGAACTTGCGCTGACGCATCCCTTTGGCCTTCATG
CGCTCGGCATATCGCGCTTGGCGTACAGCGTCAGGGCTGGCCAGCAGGTCGCCGGTCTGCTTGTCCTTTT
GGTCTTTCATATCAGTCACCGAGAAACTTGCCGGGGCCGAAAGGCTTGTCTTCGCGGAACAAGGACAAGG
TGCAGCCGTCAAGGTTAAGGCTGGCCATATCAGCGACTGAAAAGCGGCCAGCCTCGGCCTTGTTTGACGT
ATAACCAAAGCCACCGGGCAACCAATAGCCCTTGTCACTTTTGATCAGGTAGACCGACCCTGAAGCGCTT
TTTTCGTATTCCATAAAACCCCCTTCTGTGCGTGAGTACTCATAGTATAACAGGCGTGAGTACCAACGCA
AGCACTACATGCTGAAATCTGGCCCGCCCCTGTCCATGCCTCGCTGGCGGGGTGCCGGTGCCCGTGCCAG
CTCGGCCCGCGCAAGCTGGACGCTGGGCAGACCCATGACCTTGCTGACGGTGCGCTCGATGTAATCCGCT
TCGTGGCCGGGCTTGCGCTCTGCCAGCGCTGGGCTGGCCTCGGCCATGGCCTTGCCGATTTCCTCGGCAC
TGCGGCCCCGGCTGGCCAGCTTCTGCGCGGCGATAAAGTCGCACTTGCTGAGGTCATCACCGAAGCGCTT
GACCAGCCCGGCCATCTCGCTGCGGTACTCGTCCAGCGCCGTGCGCCGGTGGCGGCTAAGCTGCCGCTCG
GACAGTTCGAGGCTGGCCAGCCTGCGGGCCTTCTCCTGCTGCCGCTGGGCCTGCTCGATCTGCTGGCCAG
CCTGCTGCACCAGCGCCGGGCCAGCGGTGGCGGTCTTGCCCTTGGATTCACGCAGCAGCACCCACGGCTG
ATAACCGGCGCGGGTGGTGTGCTTGTCCTTGCGGTTGGTGAAGCCCGCCAAGCGGCCATAGTGGCGGCTG
TCGGCGCTGGCCGGGTCGGCGTCGTACTCGCTGGCCAGCGTCCGGGCAATCTGCCCCCGAAGTTCACCGC
CTGCGGCGTCGGCCACCTTGACCCATGCCTGATAGTTCTTCGGGCTGGTTTCCACTACCAGGGCAGGCTC
CCGGCCCTCGGCTTTCATGTCATCCAGGTCAAACTCGCTGAGGTCGTCCACCAGCACCAGACCATGCCGC
TCCTGCTCGGCGGGCCTGATATACACGTCATTGCCCTGGGCATTCATCCGCTTGAGCCATGGCGTGTTCT
GGAGCACTTCGGCGGCTGACCATTCCCGGTTCATCATCTGGCCGGTGGTGGCGTCCCTGACGCCGATATC
GAAGCGCTCACAGCCCATGGCCTTGAGCTGTCGGCCTATGGCCTGCAAAGTCCTGTCGTTCTTCATCGGG
CCACCAAGCGCAGCCAGATCGAGCCGTCCTCGGTTGTCAGTGGCGTCAGGTCGAGCAAGAGCAACGATGC
GATCAGCAGCACCACCGTAGGCATCATGGAAGCCAGCATCACGGTTAGCCATAGCTTCCAGTGCCACCCC
CGCGACGCGCTCCGGGCGCTCTGCGCGGCGCTGCTCACCTCGGCGGCTACCTCCCGCAACTCTTTGGCCA
GCTCCACCCATGCCGCCCCTGTCTGGCGCTGGGCTTTCAGCCACTCCGCCGCCTGCGCCTCGCTGGCCTG
CTGGGTCTGGCTCATGACCTGCCGGGCTTCGTCGGCCAGTGTCGCCATGCTCTGGGCCAGCGGTTCGATC
TGCTCCGCTAACTCGTTGATGCCTCTGGATTTCTTCACTCTGTCGATTGCGTTCATGGTCTATTGCCTCC
CGGTATTCCTGTAAGTCGATGATCTGGGCGTTGGCGGTGTCGATGTTCAGGGCCACGTCTGCCCGGTCGG
TGCGGATGCCCCGGCCTTCCATCTCCACCACGTTCGGCCCCAGGTGAACACCGGGCAGGCGCTCGATGCC
CTGCGCCTCAAGTGTTCTGTGGTCAATGCGGGCGTCGTGGCCTGCCCGCTCTAATGCCCGGTTGGCATGG
TCGGCCCATGCCTCGCGGGTCTGCTCAAGCCATGCCTTGGGCTTGAGCGCTTCGGTCTTCTGTGCCCCGC
CCTTCTCCGGGGTCTTGCCGTTGTACCGCTTGAACCACTGAGCGGCGGGCCGCTCGATGCCGTCATTGAT
CCGCTCGGAGATCATCAGGTGGCAGTGCGGGTTCTCGCCGCCACCGGCATGGATGGCCAGCGTATACGGC
AGGCGCTCGGCACCGGTCAGGTGCTGGGCGAACTCGGACGCCAGCGCCTTCTGCTGGTCGAGGGTCAGCT
CGACCGGCAGGGCAAATTCGACCTCCTTGAACAGCCGCCCATTGGCGCGTTCATACAGGTCGGCAGCATC
CCAGTAGTCGGCGGGCCGCTCGACGAACTCCGGCATGTGCCCGGATTCGGCGTGCAAGACTTCATCCATG
TCGCGGGCATACTTGCCTTCGCGCTGGATGAAGTCGGCCTTGGCCCTGGCCGATTGGCCGCCCGACCTGC
TGCCGGTTTTCGCCGTAAGGTGATAAATCGCCATGCTGCCTCGCTGTTGCTTTTGCTTTTCGGCTCCATG
CAATGGCCCTCGGAGAGCGCACCGCCCGAAGGGTGGCCGTTAGGCCAGTTTCTCGAAGAGAAACCGGTAA
GTGCGCCCTCCCCTACAAAGTAGGGTCGGGATTGCCGCCGCTGTGCCTCCATGATAGCCTACGAGACAGC
ACATTAACAATGGGGTGTCAAGATGGTTAAGGGGAGCAACAAGGCGGCGGATCGGCTGGCCAAGCTCGAA
GAACAACGAGCGCGAATCAATGCCGAAATTCAGCGGGTGCGGGCAAGGGAACAGCAGCAAGAGCGCAAGA
ACGAAACAAGGCGCAAGGTGCTGGTGGGGGCCATGATTTTGGCCAAGGTGAACAGCAGCGAGTGGCCGGA
GGATCGGCTCATGGCGGCAATGGATGCGTACCTTGAACGCGACCACGACCGCGCCTTGTTCGGTCTGCCG
CCACGCCAGAAGGATGAGCCGGGCTGAATGATCGACCGAGACAGGCCCTGCGGGGCTGCACACGCGCCCC
CACCCTTCGGGTAGGGGGAAAGGCCGCTAAAGCGGCTAAAAGCGCTCCAGCGTATTTCTGCGGGGTTTGG
TGTGGGGTTTAGCGGGCTTTGCCCGCCTTTCCCCCTGCCGCGCAGCGGTGGGGCGGTGTGTAGCCTAGCG
CAGCGAATAGACCAGCTATCCGGCCTCTGGCCGGGCATATTGGGCAAGGGCAGCAGCGCCCCACAAGGGC
GCTGATAACCGCGCCTAGTGGATTATTCTTAGATAATCATGGATGGATTTTTCCAACACCCCGCCAGCCC
CCGCCCCTGCTGGGTTTGCAGGTTTGGGGGCGTGACAGTTATTGCAGGGGTTCGTGACAGTTATTGCAGG
GGGGCGTGACAGTTATTGCAGGGGTTCGTGACAGTTAGTACGGGAGTGACGGGCACTGGCTGGCAATGTC
TAGCAACGGCAGGCATTTCGGCTGAGGGTAAAAGAACTTTCCGCTAAGCGATAGACTGTATGTAAACACA
GTATTGCAAGGACGCGGAACATGCCTCATGTGGCGGCCCTCGCGAGAATTAATTCAGATAAAAAAAATCC
TTAGCTTTCGCTAAGGATGATTTCTAGCGATGACCCTGCTGATTGGTTCGCTGACCGTAGACTGGTTGGC
TTGGTTTCATCAGCCATCCGCTTGCCCTCATCTGTTACGCCGGCGGTAGCCGGCCAGCCTCGCAGAGCAG
GATTCCCGTTGAGCACCGCCAGGTGCGAATAAGGGACAGTGAAGAAGGAACACCCGCTCGCGGGTGGGCC
TACTTCACCTATCCTGCCCGGCTGACGCCGTTGGATACACCAAGGAAAGTCTACACGAACCCTTTGGCAA
AATCCTGTATATCGTGCGACATCGCGCGCGCGCGCGCGGATGCTAGCGGCGCGCCAAAAAAAAGCCCGCT
CATTA
